Addgene plasmid #25456: pCIS-krPAM1
Depositing lab: Richard Mains. Depositing organization: Johns Hopkins University and School of Medicine. Publication: Expression of individual forms of peptidylglycine alpha-amidating monooxygenase in AtT-20 cells: endoproteolytic processing and routing to secretory granules. Milgram SL, Johnson RC, Mains RE. J Cell Biol. 1992 May . 117(4):717-28. 10.1083/jcb.117.4.717 PubMed 1577852.
Backbone
  Vector backbone: pCIS
  Vector type: Mammalian Expression
Growth in bacteria
  Bacterial resistance: Ampicillin, 100 μg/mL
  Growth temperature: 37°C
  Growth strain: DH5alpha
  Copy number: Unknown
Gene/Insert
  Gene/Insert name: PAM1 (alt name: Peptidylglycine alpha-amidating monooxygenase)
  Species: R. norvegicus (rat)
  Insert size (bp): 2400
  Entrez Gene: Pam (a.k.a. PHM)
  Cloning method: Restriction Enzyme; 5′ cloning site EcoRV (unknown if destroyed); 3′ cloning site NotI (unknown if destroyed)
  Sequencing primers: 5′ CMV-F; 3′ N/A
Terms and licenses: Academic/Nonprofit Terms; Industry Terms: Not Available to Industry
How to cite: pCIS-krPAM1 was a gift from Richard Mains (Addgene plasmid # 25456 ; http://n2t.net/addgene:25456 ; RRID:Addgene_25456)
