[The description below was written by a language model from this plasmid's Addgene catalogue record.]
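Description:
pCIS-krPAM1 is a mammalian expression plasmid built on the pCIS backbone and carrying rat (Rattus norvegicus) PAM1, one form of peptidylglycine alpha-amidating monooxygenase encoded by the Pam gene. The insert is recorded as about 2.4 kb and was placed in the vector by restriction cloning, with EcoRV at the 5′ junction and NotI at the 3′ junction; the record does not say whether either site survived cloning. The plasmid is propagated in E. coli under ampicillin selection. The copy number is listed as unknown, and the record names no origin of replication and no marker for selection in mammalian cells.

The promoter is not stated explicitly. However, a CMV forward primer is listed for sequencing into the 5′ end of the insert, which suggests that a CMV promoter lies upstream of the cDNA and drives its expression. No epitope tags, fusion partners or reporters are recorded, and no feature table is available to confirm polyadenylation signals or other regulatory elements. The meaning of the "kr" prefix in the name is also not explained.

PAM is the enzyme that converts glycine-extended peptide precursors into their alpha-amidated, bioactive forms, a late step in neuropeptide and peptide hormone maturation. The associated publication concerns expression of individual PAM forms in AtT-20 pituitary corticotrope cells to study their endoproteolytic processing and routing to secretory granules. This construct therefore suits expression of the PAM1 form in cultured mammalian cells for studies of its processing, trafficking and function in the regulated secretory pathway.
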