>Addgene plasmid #25456 | pCIS-krPAM1 | addgene partial sequence | sequence record 31170 | 25456 with CMV-F
AGCAGAGCTCGTTTAGTGAACCGTCAGATCGCCTGGAGACGCCATCCACGCTGTTTTGACCTCCATAGAA
GACACCGGGACCGATCCAGCCTCCGCGGCCGGGAACGGTGCATTGGAACGCGGATTCCCCGTGCCAAGAG
TGACGTAAGTACCGCCTATAGAGTCTATAGGCCCACCCCCTTGGCTTCTTATGCGACGGATCCCGTAATA
AGCTTGAGGTGTGGCAGGCTTGAGATCTGGCCATACACTTGAGTGACAATGACATCCACTTTGCCTTTCT
CTCCACAGGTGTCCACTCCCAGGTCCAACTGCAGCTCGGTTCTATCGATAAGCTTGCCGCCACCATGGCC
GGACGCGCCCGCAGCGGTCTGCTACTGCTGCTGCTGGGGCTGCTCGCCCTGCAGAGCAGCTGCCTGGCCT
TCAGAAGCCCACTTTCTGTCTTTAAGAGGTTTAAAGAAACTACCAGATCATTTTCCAATGAATGCCTTGG
TACCATTGGACCAGTCACCCCTCTTGATGCATCAGATTTTGCGCTGGATATTCGCATGCCTGGGGTTACA
CCTAAAGAGTCTGACACATACTTCTGCATGTCCATGCGTCTGCCTGTGGATGAGGAAGCCTTCGTGATTG
ACTTCAAGCCTCGTGCCAGCATGGATACTGTCCACCATATGCTGCTGTTTGGATGCAATATGCCCTCGTC
CACTGGAAGTTACTGGTTTTGTGATGAAGGAACCTGTACAGATAAAGCCAATATTCTATATGCCTGGGCA
AGGAATGCTCCCCCCACCCGGCTCCCGAAAGGTGTTGGATTCAGAGTTGGAGGAGAAACTGGAAGCAAAT
ACTTCGTCCTTCAAGTTCACTATGGCGATATCAGTGCTTTTCGAGATAATCACAAAGACTGCTCTGGCGT
GTCCGTAC
